>Addgene plasmid #236574 | pTW2065 | addgene full sequence | sequence record 471203 | Addgene NGS Result
CGCCTCGGCAACCTCACCGCCGATGCGCGTGCCTTTGATCGCCCGCGACACGACAAAGGCCGCTTGTAGC
CTTCCATCCGTGACCTCAATGCGCTGCTTAACCAGCTCCACCAGGTCGGCGGTGGCCCATATGTCGTAAG
GGCTTGGCTGCACCGGAATCAGCACGAAGTCGGCTGCCTTGATCGCGGACACAGCCAAGTCCGCCGCCTG
GGGCGCTCCGTCGATCACTACGAAGTCGCGCCGGCCGATGGCCTTCACGTCGCGGTCAATCGTCGGGCGG
TCGATGCCGACAACGGTTAGCGGTTGATCTTCCCGCACGGCCGCCCAATCGCGGGCACTGCCCTGGGGAT
CGGAATCGACTAACAGAACATCGGCCCCGGCGAGTTGCAGGGCGCGGGCTAGATGGGTTGCGATGGTCGT
CTTGCCTGACCCGCCTTTCTGGTTAAGTACAGCGATAACCTTCATGCGTTCCCCTTGCGTATTTGTTTAT
TTACTCATCGCATCATATACGCAGCGACCGCATGACGCAAGCTGTTTTACTCAAATACACATCACCTTTT
TAGACGGCGGCGCTCGGTTTCTTCAGCGGCCAAGCTGGCCGGCCAGGCCGCCAGCTTGGCATCAGACAAA
CCGGCCAGGATTTCATGCAGCCGCACGGTTGAGACGTGCGCGGGCGGCTCGAACACGTACCCGGCCGCGA
TCATCTCCGCCTCGATCTCTTCGGTAATGAAAAACGGTTCGTCCTGGCCGTCCTGGTGCGGTTTCATGCT
TGTTCCTCTTGGCGTTCATTCTCGGCGGCCGCCAGGGCGTCGGCCTCGGTCAATGCGTCCTCACGGAAGG
CACCGCGCCGCCTGGCCTCGGTGGGCGTCACTTCCTCGCTGCGCTCAAGTGCGCGGTACAGGGTCGAGCG
ATGCACGCCAAGCAGTGCAGCCGCCTCTTTCACGGTGCGGCCTTCCTGGTCGATCAGCTCGCGGGCGTGC
GCGATCTGTGCCGGGGTGAGGGTAGGGCGGGGGCCAAACTTCACGCCTCGGGCCTTGGCGGCCTCGCGCC
CGCTCCGGGTGCGGTCGATGATTAGGGAACGCTCGAACTCGGCAATGCCGGCGAACACGGTCAACACCAT
GCGGCCGGCCGGCGTGGTGGTGTCGGCCCACGGCTCTGCCAGGCTACGCAGGCCCGCGCCGGCCTCCTGG
ATGCGCTCGGCAATGTCCAGTAGGTCGCGGGTGCTGCGGGCCAGGCGGTCTAGCCTGGTCACTGTCACAA
CGTCGCCAGGGCGTAGGTGGTCAAGCATCCTGGCCAGCTCCGGGCGGTCGCGCCTGGTGCCGGTGATCTT
CTCGGAAAACAGCTTGGTGCAGCCGGCCGCGTGCAGTTCGGCCCGTTGGTTGGTCAAGTCCTGGTCGTCG
GTGCTGACGCGGGCATAGCCCAGCAGGCCAGCGGCGGCGCTCTTGTTCATGGCGTAATGTCTCCGGTTCT
AGTCGCAAGTATTCTACTTTATGCGACTAAAACACGCGACAAGAAAACGCCAGGAAAAGGGCAGGGCGGC
AGCCTGTCGCGTAACTTAGGACTTGTGCGACATGTCGTTTTCAGAAGACGGCTGCACTGAACGTCAGAAG
CCGACTGCACTATAGCAGCGGAGGGGTTGGATCAAAGTACTTTGATCCCGAGGGGAACCCTGTGGTTGGC
ATGCACATACAAATGGACGAACGGATAAACCTTTTCACGCCCTTTTAAATATCCGATTATTCTAATAAAC
GCTCTTTTCTCTTAGGTTTACCCGCCAATATATCCTGTCAAACACTGATAGTTTAATTCCCGATCTAGTA
ACATAGATGACACCGCGCGCGATAATTTATCCTAGTTTGCGCGCTATATTTTGTTTTCTATCGCGTATTA
AATGTATAATTGCGGGACTCTAATCATAAAAACCCATCTCATAAATAACGTCATGCATTACATGTTAATT
ATTACATGCTTAACGTAATTCAACAGAAATTATATGATAATCATCGCAAGACCGGCAACAGGATTCAATC
TTAAGAAACTTTATTGCCAAATGTTTGAACGATCGGGGAAATTCGAGCTGGTCACCTGTAATTCACACGT
GGTGGTGGTGGTGGTGGCTAGCGTTCTCCCGTTTCGTCCTTTAGGGACTCGTCAGTGTACTGATATAAGT
ACAGACGGGCGTAATAACGCTTACGTAGGCGAGGGGTTTTACCCCTTTTGCCTTTGTAACCATCATCACT
TTAAAAGTACTTACTCACCCCCCAACAATCTCTTAGCCGCGAGGCTTTTTCAGATCGTTGAGAATTTTAA
TAAAATACAAATAAAATAACAACACAAACAAAGTCCGTTCCCCTATGGTAAGACAATGAGTCGGCCAAAC
GCCGATCTCAAACAGTCTATACACAGAAACAGATAACAATTTAAAATAAAATCAAAAAGAAAATTAAATT
ACAAAAGACTTACCGATCAATCAAGATCAGTCGAGAATGTCAATCTCGTAGGTTTAAATTGAACCTAAAA
CTTCAGACACGGATCTACTTAAAGAACCGTAGTTTAATGTCTTCGGGACATGCCCGGGTGCTTCCGGCGG
GGCTCGAACCCGCGACCTTCGGCTCATAAGACCAACGCTCTAACCAACTGAGCTACGGGCGGCGAATTTG
CCTTTTGAAACTCTCATGACTAAAGTCACGAGATTCTTGGGAACAGAGCATACTTACCGGCTTATTTCTT
TGCCGGCAGAGGTTTCTCTTGTTTACCAAGCTACCCCCGCAATTCCTGCGGTTCCTGTTTGCTTCTGTAT
TGCTAAGACCCCGGAGTCAGAGCTCTTATCCTGAGTCCCTCAGCCAGTATATTTCTTGCTGCATTGACGT
CACGGTCATGGTGGGCATGACAAACAGGACAGGTCCACTCCCTTACATGGAGAGGCTTCTTCCTGTCCTT
GTGGCCGCACTCTGAGCATATCTGACTTGACGGAAACCATCTGCTTATCCTGATGACTTCTTTTCCATAC
CAGGAAGCCTTGTACTGCAGTTTCGATACAAGGCTCGTCCATGATACATCAGAGATGCTTTTTGCCAGTT
TATGATTGCGCATCATGCCCTTAACGTTAAGGTCCTCGATACAGATGATATCGTGGTTTTTGACTATCTC
TGTACTGAGTTTGTTAAGATATTCTTTTCGCTGGTTTGCAACCTTTTCATAAAGTCTCGCTACCTTCCGC
CTTTGCTTCTGATAGTTCCTGGCTTCAGAAAGGGAAATGCCCCTTTTCTCCGCAGCAAGTGCACGCCTTG
CAAGCTTTCGCTGCTCCCGTCTAAGCCTTTCTTCCATTTGCCTGGTAAAATGATTGTTGTCATGCCTGCT
TCCGTCTGACATAACCGCAAAGTCAATGATTCCGAGGTCAATTCCGACAGATGAGTCAGTCTTTGGCAAT
TCACAGATCTCCTCTTCGCATAGGATCGATACGAAGAATTTCCCGCTCGATTTCCTTCGTACTGTGGCAT
TCAGTATACGGCCTTTCATCTCCCTACTGTCTGCAAACTTGACAAGGCCCAGCTTAGGCAGCTTCAGACA
ATTTCCGGAAACTGCGATGTTGTTGTTCGTATATTGTGTCGTGTAGCTTTGCCTCGGGCTCTTCTTGCTC
TTGAACTGGGGATGCTCGTTCTGTCCTTTGAAAAAGCGGGAGAAGGCGTCCGACAGGTTACGAAGCGAAT
TCTGGAGCGAGAACTTATCCACTTCACAAAGCCATACTGTTTCCGGGTCCCTCTTAAGCTTTGTCAGAAG
TTTGGAGCATGCGTAATAAGTCAGACCTTTTCCGGTCTCCTCATATTCCTTGTTCCAAAGTTCCAGGAAA
TGGTTGTATACATACCTTGAACTGCCTATTGTCTTGGCAATCAGTGTTTCCTGCTTCTTATCTGGATAGA
TACGGTATTCATAGGCTTTATGCTGCAGCATAGCAGCTGGAACTCCGTGGATTCCAACCTTTCTCTTCTT
CTTTGGAGCCATCTTATCATCATCATCCTTGTAATCCTTATCATCATCATCCTTGTAATCCATCTCGTTA
ACTCGGGTAAGTGATACAGTGACCAGTAGGTCAGCAAACCGAGTTGTCAAATTTTTAATAACAGAATGAT
AGACTCTATCAACGAGAGACAAATCAGTATAATTATGCTCTTAATTAAGATAACTTAATTAACTTAACAC
TTTCTCTAAAGATAGTGTGAAACCCCAGAACAAGATGCTCAGCCTGTTCTTGCGCATGTATTACTACAGC
GTTTTTAACCTTGTGTGCCGAAACTCAAATGCTACCAACGACACTGACGTCAATGGTAAAGGAAATTCCC
TCAAATTAGTCACAATTAGCCCTATTTAGATGTCGCTAATGGCATCAGTGAATATGGTATCACCCACCCT
CTGAATTTCACAGAGATCTCAACAGAGTTCACGTCCTTAAATCCCTAGGGATTAGGACGTATCGGACCTC
CACTCGCTGGAGGCGGTGCAGATGAACTAGCAGCTGCTCCACCAAACTTAATCCCGAATACTTTCTCAAA
GTTCCTTCGGTAATAACTCTTCAACTCCATGTTCTCTAACGAAGTTAGAGATTTGTGGAAAGCTGTAGAG
GCATCATCGAATTTGTAATAAGTGTACAAGTCTTCTTCCAAAGTCGAGCCAGTGTTCGCCTTGGTAGTAG
TAGTACTCCCTTGGTTCGTCGTAACCGTTGTGTTTGGATTCGCAGGAATATTTGTAACACCCGCCACTGC
ATTCTTCTCATCAGCTCGTCTCTTGAACGCTGAAGCGTTCTGAATCACACCAAGAGCACTGTTAGCCCGT
GAGTCTAAAAGGAAATACACCTTCTTATCTGGAAACTGCTCATATGGTGAATAAGGACACTGTCTATTCA
GTGCCGCTAGTAACCCAGTGATCTCATCTCTACCAGACTGTAGTGCAAATTTTATGCTGTGTAACTTCTT
CAACAGATCTTTCCACGAAACTGATTCCACCCAAGAATCGTCCATCAAGTCAGCAGGACCGCCCGACTTG
TCAAATGATTCATCGTACATATCTCCCATGTTGATTAGCGCAAGTGATTCAGTAACCTGTAGTTCAACAA
GTCTAATCGTCCAAATTAAAATGATCTTATCAGCAGACACAAGTATTATATTTATGCCATCTCTAATGAT
AACATTAAAGACTTAGCTAGTTTTCTCTAAAGAAACTAGCAAAACCCCAACGTCCGTTTAGACGCTTGCG
TAGGAGAAGTTAATTAAAACGACCCCATCGTTTTTGCGGTAGCGATTAAAACCACCACCTTTCTTTCATT
GCTACTTTCGTAAGCGATACGTCTCAGGTTTTCCTTTGTATGAGAAGACAAGTGCTTTCTTACTAACCTA
AAGAACCGAAACCCAAAGTAACATTTCAAAGATAAGCACACCAGTCACTTTCCCGTACGGTACTAAGCTG
GATAGTTCAAAAAGAAATATTACACTGACAAAAACCTCGTCAGGGAGAGGGATAAAGGCTGTGTTGGATA
AGGACGTTCTACCGTATTCTCCAACTTGTCAATTAGTACATTCTACTGCGATCACTGACATACCCCAGCC
AGGGCAACACCATAGGTGCAATGTTTTATCCTCTCCAAATGAAATGAACTTCCTTATATAGAGGAAGGGT
CTTGCGAAGGATAGTGGGATTGTGCGTCATCCCTTACGTCAGTGGAGATATCACATCAATCCACTTGCTT
TGAAGACGTGGTTGGAACGTCTTCTTTTTCCACGATGTTCCTCGTGGGTGGGGGTCCATCTTTGGGACCA
CTGTCGGTAGAGGCATCTTGAACGATAGCCTTTCCTTTATCGCAATGATGGCATTTGTAGAAGCCATCTT
CCTTTTCTACTGTCCTTTCGATGAAGTGACAGATAGCTGGGCAATGGAATCCGAGGAGGTTTCCCGATAT
TACCCTTTGTTGAAAAGTCTCAATAGCCCTCTGGTCTTCTGAGACTGTATCTTTGATATTCTTGGAGTAG
ACGAGAGTGTCGTGCTCCACCATGTTGACCATCACATCAATCCACTTGCTTTGAAGACGTGGTTGGAACG
TCTTCTTTTTCCACGATGTTCCTCGTGGGTGGGGGTCCATCTTTGGGACCACTGTCGGTAGAGGCATCTT
GAACGATAGCCTTTCCTTTATCGCAATGATGGCATTTGTAGAAGCCATCTTCCTTTTCTACTGTCCTTTC
GATGAAGTGACAGATAGCTGGGCAATGGAATCCGAGGAGGTTTCCCGATATTACCCTTTGTTGAAAAGTC
TCAATAGCCCTCTGGTCTTCTGAGACTGTATCTTTGATATTCTTGGAGTAGACGAGAGTGTCGTGCTCCA
CCATGTTGACCTGCAGGCATGCAAGCTTGGCGCGCCGGGCCCAACATGGTGGCCTAGGAATTAATTCGGC
GTTAATTCAGTACATTAAAAACGTCCGCAATGTGTTATTAAGTTGTCTAAGCGTCAATTTGTTTACACCA
CAATATATCCTGCCACCAGCCAGCCAACAGCTCCCCGACCGGCAGCTCGGCACAAAATCACCACTCGATA
CAGGCAGCCCATCAGTCCGGGACGGCGTCAGCGGGAGAGCCGTTGTAAGGCGGCAGACTTTGCTCATGTT
ACCGATGCTATTCGGAAGAACGGCAACTAAGCTGCCGGGTTTGAAACACGGATGATCTCGCGGAGGGTAG
CATGTTGATTGTAACGATGACAGAGCGTTGCTGCCTGTGATCACCGCGGTTTCAAAATCGGCTCCGTCGA
TACTATGTTATACGCCAACTTTGAAAACAACTTTGAAAAAGCTGTTTTCTGGTATTTAAGGTTTTAGAAT
GCAAGGAACAGTGAATTGGAGTTCGTCTTGTTATAATTAGCTTCTTGGGGTATCTTTAAATACTGTAGAA
AAGAGGAAGGAAATAATAAATGGCTAAAATGAGAATATCACCGGAATTGAAAAAACTGATCGAAAAATAC
CGCTGCGTAAAAGATACGGAAGGAATGTCTCCTGCTAAGGTATATAAGCTGGTGGGAGAAAATGAAAACC
TATATTTAAAAATGACGGACAGCCGGTATAAAGGGACCACCTATGATGTGGAACGGGAAAAGGACATGAT
GCTATGGCTGGAAGGAAAGCTGCCTGTTCCAAAGGTCCTGCACTTTGAACGGCATGATGGCTGGAGCAAT
CTGCTCATGAGTGAGGCCGATGGCGTCCTTTGCTCGGAAGAGTATGAAGATGAACAAAGCCCTGAAAAGA
TTATCGAGCTGTATGCGGAGTGCATCAGGCTCTTTCACTCCATCGACATATCGGATTGTCCCTATACGAA
TAGCTTAGACAGCCGCTTAGCCGAATTGGATTACTTACTGAATAACGATCTGGCCGATGTGGATTGCGAA
AACTGGGAAGAAGACACTCCATTTAAAGATCCGCGCGAGCTGTATGATTTTTTAAAGACGGAAAAGCCCG
AAGAGGAACTTGTCTTTTCCCACGGCGACCTGGGAGACAGCAACATCTTTGTGAAAGATGGCAAAGTAAG
TGGCTTTATTGATCTTGGGAGAAGCGGCAGGGCGGACAAGTGGTATGACATTGCCTTCTGCGTCCGGTCG
ATCAGGGAGGATATCGGGGAAGAACAGTATGTCGAGCTATTTTTTGACTTACTGGGGATCAAGCCTGATT
GGGAGAAAATAAAATATTATATTTTACTGGATGAATTGTTTTAGTACCTAGAATGCATGACCAAAATCCC
TTAACGCTGAGAGATCCCCTCATAATTTCCCCAAAACGTAACCATGTGTGAATAGATTTTGAGTAAGCAG
GGTTGCAGCCACGAGTGAGTCTTCCCTTGTTATTGTGTAGCCAGAATGCCGCAAAACTTCCATGCCTAAG
CGAACTGTTGAGAGTACGTTTCGATTTCTGACTGTGTTAGCCTGGAAGTGCTTGTCCCAACCTTGTTTCT
GAGCATGAACGCCCGCAAGCCAACATGTTAGTTGAAGCATCAGGGCGATTAGCAGCATGATATCAAAACG
CTCTGAGCTGCTCGTTCGGCTATGGCGTAGGCCTAGTCCGTAGGCAGGACTTTTCAAGTCTCGGAAGGTT
TCTTCAATCTGCATTCGCTTCGAATAGATATTAACAAGTTGTTTGGGTGTTCGAATTTCAACAGGTAAGT
TAGTTGCTAGAATCCATGGCTCCTTTGCCGACGCTGAGTAGATTTTAGGTGACGGGTGGTGACAATGAGT
CCGTGTCGAGCGCTGATTTTTTCGGCCTTTAGAGCGAGATTTATACAATAGAATTTGGCATGAGATTGGA
TTGCTTTTAGTCAGCCTCTTATAGCCTAAAGTCTTTGAGTGACTAGATGACATATCATGTAAGTTGCTGA
TAGGTTTCCAGTTTTCCGCTCCTAGGTCTGCATATTGTACTTTTCCTCTTACTCGACTTAACCAGTACCA
ACCCAGCTTCTCAACGGATTTATACCATGGCACTTTAAAGCCAGCATCACTGACAATGAGCGGTGTGGTG
TTACTCGGTAGAATGCTCGCAAGGTCGGCTAGAAATTGGTCATGAGCTTTCTTTGAACATTGCTCTGAAA
GCGGGAACGCTTTCTCATAAAGAGTAACAGAACGACCGTGTAGTGCGACTGAAGCTCGCAATACCATAAG
CCGTTTTTGCTCACGGATATCAGACCAGTCAACAAGTACAATGGGCATCGTATTGCCCGAACAGATAAAG
CTAGCATGCCAACGGTATACAGCGAGTCGCTCTTTGTGGAGGTGACGATTACCTAACAATCGGTCGATTC
GTTTGATGTTATGTTTTGTTCTCGCTTTGGTTGGCAGGTTACGGCCAAGTTCGGTAAGAGTGAGAGTTTT
ACAGTCAAGTAAGGCGTGGCAAGCCAACGTTAAGCTGTTGAGTCGTTTTAAGTGTAATTCGGGGCAGAAT
TGGTAAAGAGAGTCGTGTAAAATATCGAGTTCGCACATTTTGTTGTCTGATTATTGATTTTTGGCGAAAC
CATTTGATCATATGACAAGATGTGTATCTACCTTAACTTAATGATTTTGATAAAAATCATTAGGGGATTC
ATCAGCCCTTAACGTGAGTTTTCGTTCCACTGAGCGTCAGACCCCGTAGAAAAGATCAAAGGATCTTCTT
GAGATCCTTTTTTTCTGCGCGTAATCTGCTGCTTGCAAACAAAAAAACCACCGCTACCAGCGGTGGTTTG
TTTGCCGGATCAAGAGCTACCAACTCTTTTTCCGAAGGTAACTGGCTTCAGCAGAGCGCAGATACCAAAT
ACTGTCCTTCTAGTGTAGCCGTAGTTAGGCCACCACTTCAAGAACTCTGTAGCACCGCCTACATACCTCG
CTCTGCTAATCCTGTTACCAGTGGCTGCTGCCAGTGGCGATAAGTCGTGTCTTACCGGGTTGGACTCAAG
ACGATAGTTACCGGATAAGGCGCAGCGGTCGGGCTGAACGGGGGGTTCGTGCACACAGCCCAGCTTGGAG
CGAACGACCTACACCGAACTGAGATACCTACAGCGTGAGCTATGAGAAAGCGCCACGCTTCCCGAAGGGA
GAAAGGCGGACAGGTATCCGGTAAGCGGCAGGGTCGGAACAGGAGAGCGCACGAGGGAGCTTCCAGGGGG
AAACGCCTGGTATCTTTATAGTCCTGTCGGGTTTCGCCACCTCTGACTTGAGCGTCGATTTTTGTGATGC
TCGTCAGGGGGGCGGAGCCTATGGAAAAACGCCAGCAACGCGGCCTTTTTACGGTTCCTGGCCTTTTGCT
GGCCTTTTGCTCACATGTTCTTTCCTGCGTTATCCCCTGATTCTGTGGATAACCGTATTACCGCCTTTGA
GTGAGCTGATACCGCTCGCCGCAGCCGAACGACCGAGCGCAGCGAGTCAGTGAGCGAGGAAGCGGAAGAG
CGCCTGATGCGGTATTTTCTCCTTACGCATCTGTGCGGTATTTCACACCGCATATGGTGCACTCTCAGTA
CAATCTGCTCTGATGCCGCATAGTTAAGCCAGTATACACTCCGCTATCGCTACGTGACTGGGTCATGGCT
GCGCCCCGACACCCGCCAACACCCGCTGACGCGCCCTGACGGGCTTGTCTGCTCCCGGCATCCGCTTACA
GACAAGCTGTGACCGTCTCCGGGAGCTGCATGTGTCAGAGGTTTTCACCGTCATCACCGAAACGCGCGAG
GCAGGGTGCCTTGATGTGGGCGCCGGCGGTCGAGTGGCGACGGCGCGGCTTGTCCGCGCCCTGGTAGATT
GCCTGGCCGTAGGCCAGCCATTTTTGAGCGGCCAGCGGCCGCGATAGGCCGACGCGAAGCGGCGGGGCGT
AGGGAGCGCAGCGACCGAAGGGTAGGCGCTTTTTGCAGCTCTTCGGCTGTGCGCTGGCCAGACAGTTATG
CACAGGCCAGGCGGGTTTTAAGAGTTTTAATAAGTTTTAAAGAGTTTTAGGCGGAAAAATCGCCTTTTTT
CTCTTTTATATCAGTCACTTACATGTGTGACCGGTTCCCAATGTACGGCTTTGGGTTCCCAATGTACGGG
TTCCGGTTCCCAATGTACGGCTTTGGGTTCCCAATGTACGTGCTATCCACAGGAAAGAGACCTTTTCGAC
CTTTTTCCCCTGCTAGGGCAATTTGCCCTAGCATCTGCTCCGTACATTAGGAACCGGCGGATGCTTCGCC
CTCGATCAGGTTGCGGTAGCGCATGACTAGGATCGGGCCAGCCTGCCCCGCCTCCTCCTTCAAATCGTAC
TCCGGCAGGTCATTTGACCCGATCAGCTTGCGCACGGTGAAACAGAACTTCTTGAACTCTCCGGCGCTGC
CACTGCGTTCGTAGATCGTCTTGAACAACCATCTGGCTTCTGCCTTGCCTGCGGCGCGGCGTGCCAGGCG
GTAGAGAAAACGGCCGATGCCGGGATCGATCAAAAAGTAATCGGGGTGAACCGTCAGCACGTCCGGGTTC
TTGCCTTCTGTGATCTCGCGGTACATCCAATCAGCTAGCTCGATCTCGATGTACTCCGGCCGCCCGGTTT
CGCTCTTTACGATCTTGTAGCGGCTAATCAAGGCTTCACCCTCGGATACCGTCACCAGGCGGCCGTTCTT
GGCCTTCTTCGTACGCTGCATGGCAACGTGCGTGGTGTTTAACCGAATGCAGGTTTCTACCAGGTCGTCT
TTCTGCTTTCCGCCATCGGCTCGCCGGCAGAACTTGAGTACGTCCGCAACGTGTGGACGGAACACGCGGC
CGGGCTTGTCTCCCTTCCCTTCCCGGTATCGGTTCATGGATTCGGTTAGATGGGAAACCGCCATCAGTAC
CAGGTCGTAATCCCACACACTGGCCATGCCGGCCGGCCCTGCGGAAACCTCTACGTGCCCGTCTGGAAGC
TCGTAGCGGATCACCTCGCCAGCTCGTCGGTCACGCTTCGACAGACGGAAAACGGCCACGTCCATGATGC
TGCGACTATCGCGGGTGCCCACGTCATAGAGCATCGGAACGAAAAAATCTGGTTGCTCGTCGCCCTTGGG
CGGCTTCCTAATCGACGGCGCACCGGCTGCCGGCGGTTGCCGGGATTCTTTGCGGATTCGATCAGCGGCC
GCTTGCCACGATTCACCGGGGCGTGCTTCTGCCTCGATGCGTTGCCGCTGGGCGGCCTGCGCGGCCTTCA
ACTTCTCCACCAGGTCATCACCCAGCGCCGCGCCGATTTGTACCGGGCCGGATGGTTTGCGACCGCTCAC
GCCGATTCCTCGGGCTTGGGGGTTCCAGTGCCATTGCAGGGCCGGCAGGCAACCCAGCCGCTTACGCCTG
GCCAACCGCCCGTTCCTCCACACATGGGGCATTCCACGGCGTCGGTGCCTGGTTGTTCTTGATTTTCCAT
GCCGCCTCCTTTAGCCGCTAAAATTCATCTACTCATTTATTCATTTGCTCATTTACTCTGGTAGCTGCGC
GATGTATTCAGATAGCAGCTCGGTAATGGTCTTGCCTTGGCGTACCGCGTACATCTTCAGCTTGGTGTGA
TCCTCCGCCGGCAACTGAAAGTTGACCCGCTTCATGGCTGGCGTGTCTGCCAGGCTGGCCAACGTTGCAG
CCTTGCTGCTGCGTGCGCTCGGACGGCCGGCACTTAGCGTGTTTGTGCTTTTGCTCATTTTCTCTTTACC
TCATTAACTCAAATGAGTTTTGATTTAATTTCAGCGGCCAGCGCCTGGACCTCGCGGGCAGCGTCGCCCT
CGGGTTCTGATTCAAGAACGGTTGTGCCGGCGGCGGCAGTGCCTGGGTAGCTCACGCGCTGCGTGATACG
GGACTCAAGAATGGGCAGCTCGTACCCGGCCAG
