[The description below was written by a language model from this plasmid's Addgene catalogue record.]
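Description:
pTW2065 is a plant expression plasmid built on a T-DNA (binary-type) backbone that carries a tobacco rattle virus RNA2 (TRV2) vector engineered to deliver the ISYmu1 TnpB genome editor. It is maintained in E. coli under kanamycin selection. The record does not state its copy number, origins of replication, promoters or any plant selectable marker, and no feature table is available to confirm the arrangement of individual elements.

The payload is ISYmu1 TnpB, a compact RNA-guided nuclease of the transposon-associated TnpB family, paired with a guide RNA designated gRNA2 that targets PDS3. PDS3 encodes phytoene desaturase, a commonly used visual editing target because its loss produces a bleached (albino) phenotype. TnpB proteins are much smaller than Cas9 or Cas12 enzymes, which makes it feasible to fit both nuclease and guide within the limited cargo capacity of a plant RNA virus such as TRV. "Architecture_A" names one of several layouts tested for placing the TnpB and guide components in the TRV2 genome, but the record does not explain how this layout differs from the others.

In general, T-DNA-borne TRV2 constructs are introduced into plants via Agrobacterium together with a TRV1 partner, launching a systemic viral infection that expresses the cargo throughout the plant. According to the associated publication title, the construct was used for viral delivery of an RNA-guided editor to obtain transgene-free, heritable germline edits in Arabidopsis.
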