Addgene plasmid #236574: pTW2065
Purpose: ISYmu1 PDS3 gRNA2 TRV2 Architecture_A
Depositing lab: Steven Jacobsen. Depositing organization: University of California, Los Angeles (UCLA). Publication: Viral delivery of an RNA-guided genome editor for transgene-free germline editing in Arabidopsis. Weiss T, Kamalu M, Shi H, Li Z, Amerasekera J, Zhong Z, Adler BA, Song MM, Vohra K, Wirnowski G, Chitkara S, Ambrose C, Steinmetz N, Sridharan A, Sahagun D, Banfield JF, Doudna JA, Jacobsen SE. Nat Plants. 2025 Apr 22. doi: 10.1038/s41477-025-01989-9. PubMed 40263581.
Backbone
  Vector backbone: T-DNA
  Vector type: Plant Expression
Growth in bacteria
  Bacterial resistance: Kanamycin, 50 μg/mL
  Growth temperature: 37°C
  Growth strain: DH5alpha
  Copy number: Unknown
Gene/Insert
  Gene/Insert name: ISYmu1 TnpB
Terms and licenses: Academic/Nonprofit Terms; Industry Terms: Not Available to Industry
Depositor comments: Please visit https://doi.org/10.1101/2024.07.17.603964 for bioRxiv preprint.
How to cite: pTW2065 was a gift from Steven Jacobsen (Addgene plasmid # 236574 ; http://n2t.net/addgene:236574 ; RRID:Addgene_236574)
